>Addgene plasmid #55014 | mCherry-CDC42-C-10 | depositor partial sequence | sequence record 85401 | insert sequence
ACCGTCAGATCCGCTAGCGCTACCGGTCGCCACCATGGTGAGCAAGGGCGAGGAGGATAACATGGCCATC
ATCAAGGAGTTCATGCGCTTCAAGGTGCACATGGAGGGCTCCGTGAACGGCCACGAGTTCGAGATCGAGG
GCGAGGGCGAGGGCCGCCCCTACGAGGGCACCCAGACCGCCAAGCTGAAGGTGACCAAGGGTGGCCCCCT
GCCCTTCGCCTGGGACATCCTGTCCCCTCAGTTCATGTACGGCTCCAAGGCCTACGTGAAGCACCCCGCC
GACATCCCCGACTACTTGAAGCTGTCCTTCCCCGAGGGCTTCAAGTGGGAGCGCGTGATGAACTTCGAGG
ACGGCGGCGTGGTGACCGTGACCCAGGACTCCTCCCTGCAGGACGGCGAGTTCATCTACAAGGTGAAGCT
GCGCGGCACCAACTTCCCCTCCGACGGCCCCGTAATGCAGAAGAAGACCATGGGCTGGGAGGCCTCCTCC
GAGCGGATGTACCCCGAGGACGGCGCCCTGAAGGGCGAGATCAAGCAGAGGCTGAAGCTGAAGGACGGCG
GCCACTACGACGCTGAGGTCAAGACCACCTACAAGGCCAAGAAGCCCGTGCAGCTGCCCGGCGCCTACAA
CGTCAACATCAAGTTGGACATCACCTCCCACAACGAGGACTACACCATCGTGGAACAGTACGAACGCGCC
GAGGGCCGCCACTCCACCGGCGGCATGGACGAGCTGTACAAGTCCGGACTCAGATCTGGTGGCTCCGCAG
GAATGCAGACAATTAAGTGTGTTGTTGTGGGCGATGGTGCTGTTGGTAAAACATGTCTCCTGATATCCTA
CACAACAAACAAATTTCCATCGGAATATGTACCGACTGTTTTTGACAACTATGCAGTCACAGTTATGATT
GGTGGAGAACCATATACTCTTGGACTTTTTGATACTGCAGGGCAAGAGGATTATGACAGATTACGACCGC
TGAGTTATCCACAAACAGATGTATTTCTAGTCTGTTTTTCAGTGGTCTCTCCATCTTCATTTGAAAACGT
GAAAGAAAAGTGGGTGCCTGAGATAACTCACCACTGTCCAAAGACTCCTTTCTTGCTTGTTGGGACTCAA
ATTGATCTCAGAGATGACCCCTCTACTATTGAGAAACTTGCCAAGAACAAACAGAAGCCTATCACTCCAG
AGACTGCTGAAAAGCTGGCCCGTGACCTGAAGGCTGTCAAGTATGTGGAGTGTTCTGCACTTACACAGAA
AGGCCTAAAGAATGTATTTGACGAAGCAATATTGGCTGCCCTGGAGCCTCCAGAACCGAAGAAGAGCCGC
AGGTGTGTGCTGCTATGAGGATCCACCGGATCTAGATAACTGATCATAATCAGCCATACCACATT
