>Addgene plasmid #55014 | mCherry-CDC42-C-10 | addgene partial sequence | sequence record 99239 | SV40pA-R 5'-GAAATTTGTGATGCTATTGC-3'
ACAACAACAATTGCATTCATTTTATGTTTCAGGTTCAGGGGGAGGTGTGGGAGGTTTTTTAAAGCAAGTA
AAACCTCTACAAATGTGGTATGGCTGATTATGATCAGTTATCTAGATCCGGTGGATCCTCATAGCAGCAC
ACACCTGCGGCTCTTCTTCGGTTCTGGAGGCTCCAGGGCAGCCAATATTGCTTCGTCAAATACATTCTTT
AGGCCTTTCTGTGTAAGTGCAGAACACTCCACATACTTGACAGCCTTCAGGTCACGGGCCAGCTTTTCAG
CAGTCTCTGGAGTGATAGGCTTCTGTTTGTTCTTGGCAAGTTTCTCAATAGTAGAGGGGTCATCTCTGAG
ATCAATTTGAGTCCCAACAAGCAAGAAAGGAGTCTTTGGACAGTGGTGAGTTATCTCAGGCACCCACTTT
TCTTTCACGTTTTCAAATGAAGATGGAGAGACCACTGAAAAACAGACTAGAAATACATCTGTTTGTGGAT
AACTCAGCGGTCGTAATCTGTCATAATCCTCTTGCCCTGCAGTATCAAAAAGTCCAAGAGTATATGGTTC
TCCACCAATCATAACTGTGACTGCATAGTTGTCAAAAACAGTCGGTACATATTCCGATGGAAATTTGTTT
GTTGTGTAGGATATCAGGAGACATGTTTTACCAACAGCACCATCGCCCACAACAACACACTTAATTGTCT
GCATTCCTGCGGAGCCACCAGATCTGAGTCCGGACTTGTACAGCTCGTCCATGCCGCCGGTGGAGTGGCG
GCCCTCGGCGCGTTCGTACTGTTCCACGATGGTGTAGTCCTCGTTGTGGGAGGTGATGTCCAACTTGATG
TTGACGTTGTAGGCGCCGGGCAGCTGCACGGGCTTCTTGG
