[The description below was written by a language model from this plasmid's Addgene catalogue record.]
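Description:
mCherry-CDC42-C-10 is a mammalian expression plasmid built on the mCherry-C1 backbone (about 4.75 kb without the insert) that encodes human CDC42 fused to the red fluorescent protein mCherry. The backbone supplies mCherry upstream of the cloning site, so the fluorophore sits at the N-terminus of CDC42. This orientation leaves the C-terminal end of the GTPase free, which matters because small Rho-family GTPases such as CDC42 are lipid-modified at their C-terminus to associate with membranes. The "C-10" in the name probably denotes the C-type fusion arrangement and a 10-residue linker between the two proteins, but the record does not state this explicitly. Transcription of the fusion is driven by the CMV promoter, a strong constitutive promoter in most mammalian cell lines, and the listed 3′ sequencing primer indicates an SV40 polyadenylation signal downstream of the open reading frame.

The plasmid is propagated in E. coli as a high-copy construct under kanamycin selection. In mammalian cells it carries a neomycin resistance marker, so G418 can be used to select stable transfectants. No feature table is provided, so the origin of replication and other backbone elements are not itemised in the record, and the cloning method is listed as unknown.

The construct is intended as a fluorescent localization marker. The record annotates the fusion as membrane-localized, with an excitation maximum of 587 nm and emission at 610 nm. Typical uses would be live- or fixed-cell imaging of CDC42 distribution, including multicolour experiments alongside green or other spectrally distinct fluorescent fusions.
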