Addgene plasmid #55014: mCherry-CDC42-C-10
Purpose: Localization: Membrane, Excitation: 587, Emission: 610
Depositing lab: Michael Davidson. Depositing organization: Florida State University, Tallahassee.
Backbone
  Vector backbone: mCherry-C1
  Backbone size w/o insert (bp): 4750
  Vector type: Mammalian Expression
  Selectable markers: Neomycin (select with G418)
Growth in bacteria
  Bacterial resistance: Kanamycin, 50 μg/mL
  Growth temperature: 37°C
  Growth strain: DH5alpha
  Copy number: High Copy
Gene/Insert
  Gene/Insert name: CDC42 (alt name: NM_001791.3)
  Species: H. sapiens (human)
  Entrez Gene: CDC42 (a.k.a. CDC42Hs, G25K, TKS)
  Promoter: CMV
  Tag / fusion protein: mCherry (N terminal on backbone)
  Cloning method: Unknown
  Sequencing primers: 5′ CMV-F; 3′ SV40pA-R
Terms and licenses: Academic/Nonprofit Terms; Industry Terms: Not Available to Industry
Depositor comments: . Excitation = 587; Emission = 610
How to cite: mCherry-CDC42-C-10 was a gift from Michael Davidson (Addgene plasmid # 55014 ; http://n2t.net/addgene:55014 ; RRID:Addgene_55014)
